>Addgene plasmid #98695 | sox10:mCherry | addgene partial sequence | sequence record 183608 | Addgene Partial NGS Result
AATGTAAGGCAAAGGAGGATTATTTAAATAGAATGTCATACACAATGGAAAATCAAAGTGTTTTACATAA
ACAACAATAAAAGAAACATAAATAACAAGCGTAAAAGCAAATTCAAACTGAATAATAAAAAAATAATAAA
GTTGAAGACACAAATGTATATTTAAAAAAGTTTAAGATCTGAATTAAAAGTAAGATGCCCCTGTGAGAGG
CCAAATATTACTGTCGTTGATTTGCAGCCGAAATCACCGCCCTCTGGGGCAAAACTCAGCAGCCAATCAG
AGCGGGACCCGACAGGGCTCTGTTGCTCCTTTAAGAGATTTTTTTCCATGAATTGATTTTTTTCTCGCTC
TTCACACAACGGGGCTCTTTAAGCCTCGACGCGCGACACAGAGCAGGCATTCAGAGCGCGAGCGAGGGGG
CTGAACCGACGGACTCTCGTGCTGGGCGGGCGACCTGCTGCACTGTAAAGTAAGTGCATTACTGGCTTTC
TCTCTATCGCTTACTCTGTGTGGGAATATATACGCCATTGCACTGTCTAACGGAGAAACTTTTACATTTC
TTATTAGTAATAATACTACTAATAATAAGCGGTGCATTTATAAACGACATCTACTTATTTTGGATTTTTC
GGTTTATGTATTGATGGGTTTGGTCGTGGATAATTGTAATGGAGAAGGTTTTTAATTGAAATGGATTAAA
GGACGTCTTTAAAAGTGCAACTTATCTAATCTTTTGGCGAAAGGAACACTTAAAGTTGGTGTCACGGGGC
ATAAATTTCGAGATTTGCGTGAATGTGTAAATCAGAGACGTGTTGGGTTAATCTGTCTTAATTGGAAAGA
ACGGCTTAATCTATCTGTGCACGGACCACTTGGGATGTACATACACTTTTAGATCTTTTAGTAAATGTTT
ACAGTCCGATAAATTATACATTTGAACACTTTAATTCGAAGTGAATCAGTTTTTAAATAGTTTTATAAGA
AATAATTTTTTTAAATTTAATCTTCTGAGAAGTTTTACTTGCGTAAGGCTATTTGTATATATCGCCGTCT
CTCGCCAAATTGCTCATGTAACCAACGCAAAGATTAACAAAGAGACCAAACTTTAAAGTACACAATTTAT
AATATTGTTTATCTACACATCCTTTCACAACAAATATAACAGGATCAGAAAACTTAAGTAAAGTAAAACT
AACTGAAATGCACATTTGTGTAAGTTTGAATCAAATGTTTGATACAATAATAATCTCCGCAGATTAGTTT
GAAAGGTTTCATTCGAATGAGTTTGTGTCATTTATGAGTTTTGTGTTTTGGCATGAGTGAATTAGGGGCA
AATTATTGCCAAACCAGGCGTTATGATCCGCCCTACAGCAGCCAAAGATGAACCCAATCAAATCTGAACA
AATAAAGTTTACAGCGGAGGAAACTCAAATAAGCAAGAGTTGCGAGCAAAGTTAAAATGAATGAGCATAA
AGTTTATAAAAGTCCTCCTGACAGAAAACAGCCGCTGAAATCTTTTCCTTAAAACAAAATAAACCCAGCA
GCGCAATTACCGAAATTGACGGATACATTTGTTAGCTACTAAAACAAACCAAGTCTTGTGCGATGCTTTC
TTTTTCGTCCCAAATAAATTGGACAAGTCAAACCATTAACGCTTTCTGTAGGCTATACATGTGATTAACA
AATGATCAATGTGTTAATGTGTTTTGTAAGGGGTCTACAAGTAGCCATTCTTGGCTAACTCTAGCACATT
TTACAGTAATGTTTATTAATGTGCATTGACCCTGTAAACAAATAAACTAAACATGGTTCTGCTCATGTGA
AGTCACCTGTATCTTAATTAACACTGCTGTTGGATGCTGTGTTTTTGTATTCGGGTTAATATTGGATGTC
TGTAACTCAAGTTCAAGCTGACAGGTCGCATCTCGACAGCTTCTGTCGCATATAAATTATTTGATCGATT
TTTCTGTAATTGGACCTAGTCAACCACATCCACTCGTTTAATTCACGATTACTTCACATTTCAGAAACAC
ACTGCCATGACTCTCTTGATTTTTTTCTTCTTCTGCTGGTTATAAGTCGTCGTTTGTGCTTTCACCAACA
AACACTGTGTAATTCAGCTGCCCACGGCAGCGCCGCTCCGTGTTTATCCAGCAGCGAGGCGGAATGAAGC
CGGTATTATTCCAGCACTTTCTCTCCCGGGAGCTTGAACAAACCGCCAAACCTTCAACAGTAGCTTGTTA
GCAGAAGTGAAGCTAAAATAACACACACACATATACACACACCGAGGCCCACTGACGCCACCGTATGATT
GCAGCGCTGCCCTGGAAAAAGGCGACTTCTAAATAAAGTCAAAGCCTTAGTGTTTGTAGGTTTTTCCTGA
ACAGGTTTATCTTGTTCATGAGGTGTTCGGGTGAACAGCAAAGGGGTTGTGCGGTCATACAGCCAACCAT
TAAAACGACATATTAATGCTATTTTATACATTAGGAAGACATGCTCTGCAGAAGCAAGCTGTTTAATAAA
ATAATAACAATGATTATTATAACTAATAAATTACCTGTGTGTGTATTTTTGTAGGCTTCCATCAGATCTA
TATCCAGAGGAAGACGGCGGAAGGATTCCTTCTTACAAACTCGAATTATATAAAAAGAACTGTTAAGGTT
TCACTGGATGATCTTAAATAATAAACAAAAGCACAATTATTTTACAAGAAAAAAACATTTGTAAAGTATA
AATTAATACATTTATATTTAAAATAAAATTTAAGTGAGGAAATTAAACCTACCGAAGTCACCTGTGGCCG
CAGAACTAGTTCTAGAACTATAGTGAGTCGTATTACGTAGATCCAGACAAGTTTGTACAAAAAAGCAGGC
TAAGTGAGCAAGGGCGAGGAGGATAACATGGCCATCATCAAGGAGTTCATGCGCTTCAAGGTGCACATGG
AGGGCTCCGTGAACGGCCACGAGTTCGAGATCGAGGGCGAGGGCGAGGGCCGCCCCTACGAGGGCACCCA
GACCGCCAAGCTGAAGGTGACCAAGGGTGGCCCCCTGCCCTTCGCCTGGGACATCCTGTCCCCTCAGTTC
ATGTACGGCTCCAAGGCCTACGTGAAGCACCCCGCCGACATCCCCGACTACTTGAAGCTGTCCTTCCCCG
AGGGCTTCAAGTGGGAGCGCGTGATGAACTTCGAGGACGGCGGCGTGGTGACCGTGACCCAGGACTCCTC
CCTGCAGGACGGCGAGTTCATCTACAAGGTGAAGCTGCGCGGCACCAACTTCCCCTCCGACGGCCCCGTA
ATGCAGAAGAAGACCATGGGCTGGGAGGCCTCCTCCGAGCGGATGTACCCCGAGGACGGCGCCCTGAAGG
GCGAGATCAAGCAGAGGCTGAAGCTGAAGGACGGCGGCCACTACGACGCTGAGGTCAAGACCACCTACAA
GGCCAAGAAGCCCGTGCAGCTGCCCGGCGCCTACAACGTCAACATCAAGTTGGACATCACCTCCCACAAC
GAGGACTACACCATCGTGGAACAGTACGAACGCGCCGAGGGCCGCCACTCCACCGGCGGCATGGACGCGC
TGTACAAGTAATACCCAGCTTTCTTGTACAAAGTGGGGGATCCAGACATGATAAGATACATTGATGAGTT
TGGACAAACCACAACTAGAATGCAGTGAAAAAAATGCTTTATTTGTGAAATTTGTGATGCTATTGCTTTA
TTTGTAACCATTATAAGCTGCAATAAACAAGTTAACAACAACAATTGCATTCATTTTATGTTTCAGGTTC
AGGGGGAGGTGTGGGAGGTTTTTTCCAACTTTATTATACATAGTTGATAATTCACTGGCCGTCGTTTTAC
GGTACCATCGATGATGATCCAGACATGATAAGATACATTGATGAGTTTGGACAAACCACAACTAGAATGC
AGTGAAAAAAATGCTTTATTTGTGAAATTTGTGATGCTATTGCTTTATTTGTAACCATTATAAGCTGCAA
TAAACAAGTTAACAACAACAATTGCATTCATTTTATGTTTCAGGTTCAGGGGGAGGTGTGGGAGGTTTTT
TAAAGCAAGTAAAACCTCTACAAATGTGGTATGGCTGATTATGATCCTCTAGATCAGATCGTACCCAATT
CGCCCTATAGTGAGTCGTATTACGCGCGCATTACCCTGTTATCCCTACGCGCTCACTGGCCGTCGTTTTA
CAACGTCGTGACTGGGAAAACCCTGGCGTTACCCAACTTAATCGCCTTGCAGCACATCCCCCTTTCGCCA
GCTGGCGTAATAGCGAAGAGGCCCGCACCGATCGCCCTTCCCAACAGTTGCGCAGCCTGAATGGCGAATG
GG
[124 nt withheld, positions 4343-4466]
C
[91 nt withheld, positions 4468-4558]
A
[49 nt withheld, positions 4560-4608]
CCTTTGACGTTGGAGTCCACGTTCTTT
[37 nt withheld, positions 4636-4672]
ACCCTATCTCGGTCTATTCTTTTGATTTATAAGGGATTTTGCCGATTTCGGCCTATTGGTTAAAAAATGA
GCTGATTTAACAAAAATTTAACGCGAATTTTAACAAAATATTAACGCTTACAATTTAGGTGGCACTTTTC
GGGGAAATGTGCGCGGAACCCCTATTTGTTTATTTTTCTAAATACATTCAAATATGTATCCGCTCATGAG
ACAATAACCCTGATAAATGCTTCAATAATATTGAAAAAGGAAGAGTATGAGTATTCAACATTTCCGTGTC
GCCCTTATTCCCTTTTTTGCGGCATTTTGCCTTCCTGTTTTTGCTCACCCAGAAACGCTGGTGAAAGTAA
AAGATGCTGAAGATCAGTTGGGTGCACGAGTGGGTTACATCGAACTGGATCTCAACAGCGGTAAGATCCT
TGAGAGTTTTCGCCCCGAAGAACGTTTTCCAATGATGAGCACTTTTAAAGTTCTGCTATGTGGCGCGGTA
TTATCCCGTATTGACGCCGGGCAAGAGCAACTCGGTCGCCGCATACACTATTCTCAGAATGACTTGGTTG
AGTACTCACCAGTCACAGAAAAGCATCTTACGGATGGCATGACAGTAAGAGAATTATGCAGTGCTGCCAT
AACCATGAGTGATAACACTGCGGCCAACTTACTTCTGACAACGATCGGAGGACCGAAGGAGCTAACCGCT
TTTTTGCACAACATGGGGGATCATGTAACTCGCCTTGATCGTTGGGAACCGGAGCTGAATGAAGCCATAC
CAAACGACGAGCGTGACACCACGATGCCTGTAGCAATGGCAACAACGTTGCGCAAACTATTAACTGGCGA
ACTACTTACTCTAGCTTCCCGGCAACAATTAATAGACTGGATGGAGGCGGATAAAGTTGCAGGACCACTT
CTGCGCTCGGCCCTTCCGGCTGGCTGGTTTATTGCTGATAAATCTGGAGCCGGTGAGCGTGGGTCTCGCG
GTATCATTGCAGCACTGGGGCCAGATGGTAAGCCCTCCCGTATCGTAGTTATCTACACGACGGGGAGTCA
GGCAACTATGGATGAACGAAATAGACAGATCGCTGAGATAGGTGCCTCACTGATTAAGCATTGGTAACTG
TCAGACCAAGTTTACTCATATATACTTTAGATTGATTTAAAACTTCATTTTTAATTTAAAAGGATCTAGG
TGAAGATCCTTTTTGATAATCTCATGACCAAAATCCCTTAACGTGAGTTTTCGTTCCACTGAGCGTCAGA
CCCCGTAGAAAAGATCAAAGGATCTTCTTGAGATCCTTTTTTTCTGCGCGTAATCTGCTGCTTGCAAACA
AAAAAACCACCGCTACCAGCGGTGGTTTGTTTGCCGGATCAAGAGCTACCAACTCTTTTTCCGAAGGTAA
CTGGCTTCAGCAGAGCGCAGATACCAAATACTGTTCTTCTAGTGTAGCCGTAGTTAGGCCACCACTTCAA
GAACTCTGTAGCACCGCCTACATACCTCGCTCTGCTAATCCTGTTACCAGTGGCTGCTGCCAGTGGCGAT
AAGTCGTGTCTTACCGGGTTGGACTCAAGACGATAGTTACCGGATAAGGCGCAGCGGTCGGGCTGAACGG
GGGGTTCGTGCACACAGCCCAGCTTGGAGCGAACGACCTACACCGAACTGAGATACCTACAGCGTGAGCT
ATGAGAAAGCGCCACGCTTCCCGAAGGGAGAAAGGCGGACAGGTATCCGGTAAGCGGCAGGGTCGGAACA
GGAGAGCGCACGAGGGAGCTTCCAGGGGGAAACGCCTGGTATCTTTATAGTCCTGTCGGGTTTCGCCACC
TCTGACTTGAGCGTCGATTTTTGTGATGCTCGTCAGGGGGGCGGAGCCTATGGAAAAACGCCAGCAACGC
GGCCTTTTTACGGTTCCTGGCCTTTTGCTGGCCTTTTGCTCACATGTTCTTTCCTGCGTTATCCCCTGAT
TCTGTGGATAACCGTATTACCGCCTTTGAGTGAGCTGATACCGCTCGCCGCAGCCGAACGACCGAGCGCA
GCGAGTCAGTGAGCGAGGAAGCGGAAGAGCGCCCAATACGCAAACCGCCTCTCCCCGCGCGTTGGCCGAT
TCATTAATGCAGCTGGCACGACAGGTTTCCCGACTGGAAAGCGGGCAGTGAGCGCAACGCAATTAATGTG
AGTTAGCTCACTCATTAGGCACCCCAGGCTTTACACTTTATGCTTCCGGCTCGTATGTTGTGTGGAATTG
TGAGCGGATAACAATTTCACACAGGAAACAGCTATGACCATGATTACGCCAAGCGCGTAGGGATAACAGG
GTAATGCGCGCAATTAACCCTCACTAAAGGGAACAAAAGCTGGAGCTCCACCGCGGTGGCGGCCGCTCTA
GAACTAGTGGATCCCCCGGGCTGCAGGAATTCGATATCAAGCTTATCGATACCGTCGACCTCGAGCAGGA
AACAGCTATGACCATGATTACGCCAAGCTATCAACTTTGTATAGAAAAGTTGTACGCCAGTCGACGGTAT
CGATAAGCTTGATATCGAATTCCCCACAGCGGACAACAGGACAAAACCTCTCACTGCTACATGATCAATC
CTCCACCCACTGCCCGCTGCACTTCCTGTCTCACACACACACACACACACAAGCAGAGCCAGTGCCATCA
GGTGTGTGTGTGTGTGTGTCATGGGACATGCGTGTCCTCCTATTGACCTTCTGACCTCACAAACATCTTT
CTCTGACATCCCAGAGACCATCTCCAACGGCAACCAACCACATCATCACTGTCACATGCTGCATGACTGC
ACACACACACACACACACTTTCTCGCTCACACAAACATATTGATTCACATTTATACACACATTTAAACAC
ACAAACACATTTAAATACACACACACACACACACACACACATGATCCTATAAACTGCGCACAACACTAAG
CACCAGCAGTTTTAGTTTGCTGAAGCATCAGTTTGTAACAGAATAACTCAGCCTCCTCATGATCTCCTCT
TCGCTGCTCATTCAGGCAAAACTGCAGTTTAAAAGCGCTGATAAACAAAACTCCAACTATGGCACACACA
CTCCCTTGATCAGAGATGAATTGATGAAATTAATTATGTTTTTGTGTGCGTATTTCTTTATTAAATCACG
CAGACGCGCGCAGTTTTATCTCTGCGGTAATGCGGATCATAATAAACTCGTGATTAAAAAACTAATTACA
CTGTCGCACGAACATGCGCGCATTAACAACGAACACACGAGTCATTTCGATAAATATACAGCTCAGAAAT
TACATTAAACATTTATAAGATATCAAAAACGGTCAAGAGAAACGAATTTATTTATGTTTTTATAAAGCGC
ATTTGCGAGTCGCTCAAAAAACTGTATAGTATGAACATAATAATGTTTAAAAAACACGAAATACTGATAC
AAATAATACTGTTAATAATAAAAACATTGTTATTTGTATTAAATAGCTTGTGGATATCCAGAAATAATGC
GTAATTCTAACCGACAGATGATCTAAAATCATTTCGTCAGTCTCTTATTTGATAGACTACAAATGCATAA
AAAGTAAAACGCGTTTTCGTATTTATTAAATTGGTTTTAGTTTTTTTTAATTAAATTATAATATTATAAT
AAAATAATCAATTGTATTTTTATTACTGACATGCACGCATAATAAACGCGCTATACAAATGCGCATACAC
ATTACGCACCTGCGCGTTTGGGTTATTTCCATTTAAATAAATTCAACTACAAAACCCCAAAACAAAAAGT
TTAAAAACATTTTAATTTCTGAATTTAAAAAATAAACAAAATCAATCATTTAAAAATTGTAGGCAGGGTT
GTATTAACCCAACGCTGGGTCAAATATGGACTCAAAGTTTTTGCATGGCATTTAAATATTTAATCCGTCT
GCTGAATTTGTCCATATTTGACAATAATACATCCCAGCTATTTTAGAGCGCATTTCTGATCTCTTCTTTA
CCATAAAAACGAAACCCCTTGATAAAGCAGAATGGCATTAAACTGGAAATTAATAATAATGTAAACAATT
AACTAATAACATATATAAAACAAAACGATTTACACAAATAGCGCAGGACACATTTCCGCGGTATAAAAGA
AGCCTCCCTGTTCTGACAGGCGATGCGACACACATAACAAATCACTCTTCTCAAGCAGCCACATTAAATA
ACAGAAGAAACAATTAACATGCACGCGCATACTAAACAGCACACATTAACAAATGTCCCTCACTGACAAA
CACCCCCCAGCTTGATGTTTATGTCCTATAAATGCTCGGAGACCGAGTGTCACTTTCTCCAAAGCGGGGT
CTCCTCCTTCCCAAAGCCTCCCTAAGAGCAACAGGGCAAAACTCACATCAAAGTGTGCAGCAGGCCTCAG
ATCCGCGCGCTTTCCCGTGTACATCCACAGACCCGCGAGAACCGAGACATGTGTGCGTGTACGTTTGAAG
GGACACCGAGAAAAAGACGCTCTAAAGAGAGACACACGTCTTTTCTCTTTTCTTTTCTTTTTTTATATAC
ACAGAACTGCTTTTTGTTCCTCATTTTTTCATTTAAGAGGGTAATGGAAGGGGGGTGTTCGTTTGATCAC
ATGATTACAATTCACCTGAGATAAAACAAAGGACGCAAAGAAAGGAGCCGAGCGCCGGAGACCGAGACAG
AGAGATGCTCTCATGGTCAGGATCCCCTTATCAGAGTCAACATTCATGGATAATGAAAAAGGCAATGATT
TTTGGCTTGGGTGGGGGGGCCGTCGTGAGATGGAAATACAAGAGGTTATTGTTGACCAGAACAGCGCGCG
TGTTTGTGTGCGTTTGGCCCGTCGTTTGCCTCTCTTCTCGTCTTTCTATATTTTCTACTAAAGCTGTTTA
AACGCGTTAAATGCGCTCTCTGTGTGTGTTTATGCGCGCTGATGCAATTATAACACTAACACACATAGCG
CGACACGATGCAGGAGTTCATTCCAGTGCTGCGGGCCTGCGCGCGCAGCATGAACACACCACTGCGAGCA
AATCTGCAATATTAATGAATATATATAACTAAAGTGTGCACTTTCTGGTTTATAACTGCAGCACCCCGCA
TACACCACAGTATAAAGTAATCTACAATATTAATGAATATAATAAACAAGAATGTTCACTTTTAGGTTTA
AGAATGCAGGCCTGCGCGCGCAGCATCCCGCGAGCACAACACTAGAAACTAAACTCCAATATTAGTTAAT
ATATTCAATTAAAATGTACACTTTCTGGTTTAAAACTGCAAGTATGCGTGCGCAGCATCCGACATACCCA
ACACTAGAAACTAATCTACAATATTTATGAAAGTATTCAACTAAAATGTTCACTTTCTGGTTTAAAACTG
CAAGTATACGCGTGCGCAGCATCCGACATACCCAACACTAGAAATTAATCTAAATTATTAATTAAAGTAT
TCAACTGAATTGTTCACTTTCTGGTTTAAAACTGCAAGTATGGGTGCGCAGCATAAAACATACCCAACAC
TAGAAACTAATCTACAATATTAATGGATGTATTCAACTAAAATGTTCACTTTCTGGTTTAAAACTGCAGG
AATGCGCGCGCAACACCCTGCGGATAACTTTAAAAACAATTCCGCAATCAGCTAAAACTGAAAAGTTCAG
TTGATTAACGAATGTAGGCATGCGCAAAATATTATAAATGCGCACACACATCTATTTAATACATTAAAAC
TAAGGCTAAATGTTCACTTTCACCATTTTGGGGAAAATGAAAATTCAGTGTCCCCCTTAAGTGGCCAGCT
TTAGGGCAATAGGCGACCCTCCATAAGTAGCATAAAATCGTAGGCTATTCTGGGCACCCTTTGGCATCGC
CACGCGTTAAACAGGGAATGGAGAGGTTATTGCGCACAGCAGGTGCGCAGAGTCGCGTCCGCTAATGGCG
CTGGAGCTGCTGACAGGTCCGCTGGCGCTCTGCGGGGTGGAAGCGCTCGAAACCCCGCACAACCCCTGAT
TCACCCTGAGGCACAGCCAGGCCAACAACGGGCCAGTGTGATCGGAAAAGAGTTGAAAGAATCTCCGTGA
CACCAATGAGGAGCCAAAGACCACCTGTGAAATACATCACATGTCAGACAAAAGCATATTAAGCTGATCA
AATATTGCGTGCATAACCGCATTACATCACAAAGAAAAACATTAGCTAGCTATGGGTAACTTAATAAGTG
TTCTACATTTGCACTGCAGCCATGGTTGTGAGCCGAAAAGGTTTGCGCAATAATATTCACCCCCCGAGAT
TTACATTTTTTTTTTGCGGTTCTCTGATGTCGATTAATGGCCACGTGGCCTTCAGGTAAACACATTTAAT
ATTTAACTTATGTGTTTTAATTAGTGTGTTCCGAATTATTCGGTTATTTTTATTTAACATTTTTATTAAT
TAGCTTAATTCTGATCCACTCCCAACTCTTATTAACGAATCACAAATCAAATGGATAGTTTTAATTGCAC
AATTAGCCTGTCAAAACTTAACTTAAAGCTGTTAATGCACTGCTTTTAAGTTTGAAAAATAAAGAAAAAT
TATTAGAAAACTTAAGATTAGATTTTAACATATGTTGAAATTATCAAATCGGCATGTTTATGATAAAACA
ACTTTACCTAAAACTAAAATTCAGATCAACAAAAACCTAAATGAAGTTACATATATATATATATGTGTGT
GTGTGTGTGTATATATATATA
