[The description below was written by a language model from this plasmid's Addgene catalogue record.]
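Description:
sox10:mCherry is a zebrafish expression plasmid assembled by Gateway recombination into an Invitrogen pDEST-type destination backbone. It is maintained in E. coli as a high-copy plasmid under ampicillin selection. No feature table accompanies the record, so the origin of replication, the polyadenylation signal, the att recombination scars and the exact placement of the meganuclease sites are not documented here.

The payload is the coding sequence for mCherry, a synthetic monomeric red fluorescent protein. The record has no separate promoter field, but the construct name indicates that mCherry is placed under sox10 regulatory sequence; the length and species origin of that fragment are not given. In zebrafish, sox10 is expressed in neural crest cells and their derivatives, including Schwann cells and other peripheral glia, so such a reporter would be expected to label these lineages in red.

The stated purpose is I-SceI meganuclease-mediated transgenesis. In this approach the expression cassette is flanked by recognition sites for the rare-cutting I-SceI endonuclease, and the plasmid is co-injected with the enzyme into one-cell-stage embryos. This improves genomic integration, reduces mosaicism and raises germline transmission compared with injecting plain plasmid DNA. The associated publication concerns zebrafish models of malignant peripheral nerve sheath tumours. This suggests the construct serves as a fluorescent marker or control, possibly used alongside other sox10-driven transgenes, to visualise sox10-expressing cells and the tumours arising from them, although the record does not spell out this use.
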