Addgene plasmid #98695: sox10:mCherry
Purpose: I-SceI meganuclease-mediated mCherry transgenesis in zebrafish
Depositing lab: Thomas Look. Depositing organization: Dana-Farber Cancer Institute. Publication: Overexpression of PDGFRA cooperates with loss of NF1 and p53 to accelerate the molecular pathogenesis of malignant peripheral nerve sheath tumors. Ki DH, He S, Rodig S, Look AT. Oncogene. 2017 Feb 23;36(8):1058-1068. doi: 10.1038/onc.2016.269. Epub 2016 Aug 1. PubMed 27477693.
Backbone
  Vector backbone: pDEST
  Backbone manufacturer: Invitrogen
  Vector type: Zebrafish Expression
Growth in bacteria
  Bacterial resistance: Ampicillin, 100 μg/mL
  Growth temperature: 37°C
  Growth strain: DH5alpha
  Copy number: High Copy
Gene/Insert
  Gene/Insert name: mCherry
  Species: Synthetic
  Cloning method: Gateway Cloning
Terms and licenses: Academic/Nonprofit Terms; Industry Terms: Not Available to Industry
How to cite: sox10:mCherry was a gift from Thomas Look (Addgene plasmid # 98695 ; http://n2t.net/addgene:98695 ; RRID:Addgene_98695)
